Addgene plasmid #197114: CB6-GFP-TAOK2 (K57A)
Purpose: Expression of kinase-deficient GFP-tagged TAOK2 (K57A) / PSK1 (K57A) in mammalian cells
Depositing lab: Jonathan Morris. Publication: Rnd3 interacts with TAO kinases and contributes to mitotic cell rounding and spindle positioning. Garg R, Koo CY, Infante E, Giacomini C, Ridley AJ, Morris JDH. J Cell Sci. 2020 Mar 16;133(6):jcs235895. doi: 10.1242/jcs.235895. PubMed 32041905.
Backbone
  Vector backbone: N-GFP-CB6
  Backbone manufacturer: Michael Way
  Backbone size w/o insert (bp): 7000
  Total vector size (bp): 10704
  Vector type: Mammalian Expression
  Selectable markers: Neomycin (select with G418)
Growth in bacteria
  Bacterial resistance: Ampicillin, 100 μg/mL
  Growth temperature: 37°C
  Growth strain: DH5alpha
  Copy number: High Copy
Gene/Insert
  Gene/Insert name: TAOK2 (K57A) (alt name: PSK1 (K57A))
  Species: H. sapiens (human)
  Insert size (bp): 3705
  Mutation: Changed K 57 to A
  GenBank ID: 9344
  Entrez Gene: TAOK2 (a.k.a. MAP3K17, PSK, PSK1, PSK1-BETA, TAO1, TAO2, Tao2beta)
  Promoter: CMV
  Tag / fusion protein: GFP (N terminal on backbone)
  Cloning method: Restriction Enzyme; 5′ cloning site Hind111 (not destroyed); 3′ cloning site EcoR1 (not destroyed)
  Sequencing primers: 5′ TCACATGGTCCTGCTGGAGTT (GFP forward primer)
Resource information
  A portion of this plasmid was derived from a plasmid made by: Cloned by Jonathan Morris at KCL (subject to MTA with Addgene).
Terms and licenses: Academic/Nonprofit Terms; Industry Terms: Not Available to Industry
Depositor comments: Plese note: This construct originated from a T47-D breast carcinoma cell cDNA library and contains the R1211H variant in PSK1/TAOK2.
How to cite: CB6-GFP-TAOK2 (K57A) was a gift from Jonathan Morris (Addgene plasmid # 197114 ; http://n2t.net/addgene:197114 ; RRID:Addgene_197114)
