[The description below was written by a language model from this plasmid's Addgene catalogue record and pLannotate feature annotations shown in this document.]
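Description:
CB6-GFP-TAOK2 (K57A) is a mammalian expression plasmid of roughly 10.7 kb built on the N-GFP-CB6 backbone, carrying human TAOK2 (also called PSK1 or MAP3K17) fused at its N terminus to GFP. The CMV immediate early enhancer and promoter drive an EGFP coding sequence. This is followed by a short remnant of a pBluescript-type polylinker and then the 3.7 kb TAOK2 open reading frame, which was inserted between HindIII and EcoRI sites that remain intact. The transcript is terminated by the human growth hormone polyadenylation signal. The kinase carries a lysine-to-alanine substitution at position 57, which the record describes as rendering it kinase-deficient. The depositor also notes that the cDNA came from a T47-D breast carcinoma library and contains the R1211H variant.

A second mammalian cassette places the neomycin phosphotransferase gene under the SV40 enhancer/early promoter, ending in an SV40 poly(A) signal, so stable transfectants can be selected with G418. Downstream of neo, the annotation picks up a ble reading frame and a streptomycin-resistance fragment, consistent with a segment of the Tn5 resistance operon carried along with neo, but only G418 is listed as a selectable marker. In E. coli the plasmid is maintained at high copy through a ColE1/pUC-type origin with ampicillin resistance. It also carries an f1 origin and leftover lacZα, lac promoter/operator and T7 promoter elements from its cloning-vector ancestry. The short CloDF13 origin, large T antigen and lacI hits are only small fragments and are unlikely to be functional.

The construct is intended for expressing a fluorescently trackable, catalytically inactive TAOK2 in mammalian cells. The associated work concerns TAO kinases, their interaction with Rnd3, and mitotic cell rounding and spindle positioning.
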