Features (pLannotate 1.2.2; 24 found; start..end, strand, type, name):
      4..158     -  CDS            lacZα (fragment): LacZα fragment of β-galactosidase; lacZ fragment
    318..697     +  enhancer       CMV enhancer: human cytomegalovirus immediate early enhancer
    699..898     +  promoter       CMV promoter: human cytomegalovirus (CMV) immediate early promoter
    945..1657    +  CDS            EGFP (fragment): the original enhanced GFP (Yang et al., 1996) mammalian codon-optimized
   1666..1693    -  misc_feature   MCS (fragment): pBluescript multiple cloning site
   1694..5398    +  CDS            TAOK2: TAOK2_HUMAN - Also known as KIAA0881, MAP3K17, PSK, PSK1. Experimental evidence at protein level: Swiss-Prot protein existence level 1. Serine/threonine-protein kinase involved in different processes such as membrane blebbing and apoptotic bodies formation DNA damage response and MAPK14/p38 MAPK stress-activated MAPK cascade. Phosphorylates itself, MBP, activated MAPK8, MAP2K3, MAP2K6 and tubulins. Activates the MAPK14/p38 MAPK signaling pathway through the specific activation and phosphorylation of the upstream MAP2K3 and MAP2K6 kinases. In response to DNA damage, involved in the G2/M transit
   5402..5438    -  misc_feature   MCS (fragment): pBluescript multiple cloning site
   5445..6067    +  polyA_signal   hGH poly(A) signal: human growth hormone polyadenylation signal
   6109..6406    +  promoter       SV40 promoter: SV40 enhancer and early promoter
   6460..7251    +  CDS            neo: KKA2_KLEPN - Also known as kan, nptII. Experimental evidence at protein level: Swiss-Prot protein existence level 1. Resistance to kanamycin, neomycin, paromomycin, ribostamycin, butirosin and gentamicin B. From Klebsiella pneumoniae.
   7275..7652    +  CDS            ble: BLE_KLEPN - Experimental evidence at protein level: Swiss-Prot protein existence level 1. Binding protein with a strong affinity to the bleomycin family of antibiotics. Binds to CL990; an antimitotic-antibiotic compound. From Klebsiella pneumoniae.
   7694..7753    +  CDS            str (fragment): STR_KLEPN - Protein inferred from homology: Swiss-Prot protein existence level 3. The aminoglycoside phosphotransferases achieve inactivation of their antibiotic substrates by phosphorylation. From Klebsiella pneumoniae.
   7776..7799    -  rep_origin     CloDF13 ori (fragment): Plasmids containing the CloDF13 (CDF) origin of replication can be propagated in E. coli cells that contain additional plasmids with compatible origins.
   7800..7883    +  CDS            large T antigen (fragment): large T antigen from SV40 (simian virus 40)
   7906..8040    +  polyA_signal   SV40 poly(A) signal: SV40 polyadenylation signal
   8046..8064    -  promoter       T7 promoter: promoter for bacteriophage T7 RNA polymerase
   8100..8122    -  protein_bind   lac operator (fragment): The lac repressor binds to the lac operator to inhibit transcription in E. coli. This inhibition can be relieved by adding lactose or isopropyl-β-D-thiogalactopyranoside (IPTG). lac repressor encoded by lacI
   8126..8156    -  promoter       lac promoter: promoter for the E. coli lac operon
   8171..8192    -  protein_bind   CAP binding site: CAP binding activates transcription in the presence of cAMP. E. coli catabolite activator protein
   8205..8297    -  CDS            lacI (fragment): lac repressor; lacI; The lac repressor binds to the lac operator to inhibit transcription in E. coli. This inhibition can be relieved by adding lactose or isopropyl-β-D-thiogalactopyranoside (IPTG).
   8480..9068    -  rep_origin     ori: high-copy-number ColE1/pMB1/pBR322/pUC origin of replication
   9239..10099   -  CDS            AmpR: β-lactamase; bla; confers resistance to ampicillin, carbenicillin, and related antibiotics
  10100..10204   -  promoter       AmpR promoter: bla
  10231..10659   +  rep_origin     f1 ori (sequence partly withheld): f1 bacteriophage origin of replication; arrow indicates direction of (+) strand synthesis
>Addgene plasmid #197114 | CB6-GFP-TAOK2 (K57A) | addgene full sequence | sequence record 388241 | Addgene NGS Result
CCATTCGCCATTCAGGCTGCGCAACTGTTGGGAAGGGCGATCGGTGCGGGCCTCTTCGCTATTACGCCAG
CTGGCGAAAGGGGGATGTGCTGCAAGGCGATTAAGTTGGGTAACGCCAGGGTTTTCCCAGTCACGACGTT
GTAAAACGACGGCCAGTGCCAAGCTGATCTATACATTGAATCAATATTGGCAATTAGCCATATTAGTCAT
TGGTTATATAGCATAAATCAATATTGGCTATTGGCCATTGCATACGTTGTATCTATATCATAATATGTAC
ATTTATATTGGCTCATGTCCAATATGACCGCCATGTTGACATTGATTATTGACTAGTTATTAATAGTAAT
CAATTACGGGGTCATTAGTTCATAGCCCATATATGGAGTTCCGCGTTACATAACTTACGGTAAATGGCCC
GCCTGGCTGACCGCCCAACGACCCCCGCCCATTGACGTCAATAATGACGTATGTTCCCATAGTAACGCCA
ATAGGGACTTTCCATTGACGTCAATGGGTGGAGTATTTACGGTAAACTGCCCACTTGGCAGTACATCAAG
TGTATCATATGCCAAGTCCGCCCCCTATTGACGTCAATGACGGTAAATGGCCCGCCTGGCATTATGCCCA
GTACATGACCTTACGGGACTTTCCTACTTGGCAGTACATCTACGTATTAGTCATCGCTATTACCATGGTG
ATGCGGTTTTGGCAGTACACCAATGGGCGTGGATAGCGGTTTGACTCACGGGGATTTCCAAGTCTCCACC
CCATTGACGTCAATGGGAGTTTGTTTTGGCACCAAAATCAACGGGACTTTCCAAAATGTCGTAATAACCC
CGCCCCGTTGACGCAAATGGGCGGTAGGCGTGTACGGTGGGAGGTCTATATAAGCAGAGCTCGTTTAGTG
AACCGTCAGAATTAATTCAGATCTGGTACCACCATGAGCAAGGGCGAGGAGCTGTTCACCGGGGTGGTGC
CCATCCTGGTCGAGCTGGACGGCGACGTAAACGGCCACAAGTTCAGCGTGTCCGGCGAGGGCGAGGGCGA
TGCCACCTACGGCAAGCTGACCCTGAAGTTCATCTGCACCACCGGCAAGCTGCCCGTGCCCTGGCCCACC
CTCGTGACCACCCTGACCTACGGCGTGCAGTGCTTCAGCCGCTACCCCGACCACATGAAGCAGCACGACT
TCTTCAAGTCCGCCATGCCCGAAGGCTACGTCCAGGAGCGCACCATCTTCTTCAAGGGCGACGGCAACTA
CAAGACCCGCGCCGAGGTGAAGTTCGAGGGCGACACCCTGGTGAACCGCATCGAGCTGAAGGGCATCGAC
TTCAAGGAGGACGGCAACATCCTGGGGCACAAGCTGGAGTACAACTACAACAGCCACAACGTCTATATCA
TGGCCGACAAGCAGAAGAACGGCATCAAGGTGAACTTCAAGATCCGCCACAACATCGAGGACGGCAGCGT
GCAGCTCGCCGACCACTACCAGCAGAACACCCCCATCGGCGACGGCCCCGTGCTGCTGCCCGACAACCAC
TACCTGAGCACCCAGTCCGCCCTGAGCAAAGACCCCAACGAGAAGCGCGATCACATGGTCCTGCTGGAGT
TCGTGACCGCCGCCGGGATCACTCTCGGCATGGACGAGCTGTACAAGGGCGGCCGCCTCGAGGTCGACGG
TATCGATAAGCTTATGCCAGCTGGGGGCCGGGCCGGGAGCCTGAAGGACCCAGATGTGGCTGAGCTCTTC
TTCAAGGATGACCCAGAAAAGCTCTTCTCTGACCTCCGGGAAATTGGCCATGGCAGCTTTGGAGCCGTAT
ACTTTGCCCGGGATGTCCGGAATAGTGAGGTGGTGGCCATCGCGAAGATGTCCTACAGTGGGAAGCAGTC
CAATGAGAAATGGCAAGACATCATCAAGGAGGTGCGGTTCTTACAGAAGCTCCGGCATCCCAACACCATT
CAGTACCGGGGCTGTTACCTGAGGGAGCACACGGCTTGGCTGGTAATGGAGTATTGCCTGGGCTCAGCTT
CTGACCTTCTAGAAGTGCACAAGAAACCCCTTCAGGAGGTAGAGATCGCAGCTGTGACCCACGGGGCGCT
TCAGGGCCTGGCATATCTGCACTCCCACAACATGATCCATAGGGATGTGAAGGCTGGAAACATCCTGCTG
TCAGAGCCAGGGTTAGTGAAGCTAGGGGACTTTGGTTCTGCGTCCATCATGGCACCTGCCAACTCCTTCG
TGGGCACCCCATACTGGATGGCACCCGAGGTGATCCTGGCCATGGATGAGGGGCAGTACGATGGCAAAGT
GGACGTCTGGTCCTTGGGGATAACCTGCATCGAGCTGGCTGAACGGAAACCACCGCTCTTTAACATGAAT
GCGATGAGTGCCTTATACCACATTGCACAGAACGAATCCCCCGTGCTCCAGTCAGGACACTGGTCTGAGT
ACTTCCGGAATTTTGTCGACTCCTGTCTTCAGAAAATCCCTCAAGACAGACCAACCTCAGAGGTTCTCCT
GAAGCACCGCTTTGTGCTCCGGGAGCGGCCACCCACAGTCATCATGGACCTGATCCAGAGGACCAAGGAT
GCCGTGCGGGAGCTGGACAACCTGCAGTACCGCAAGATGAAGAAGATCCTGTTCCAAGAGGCACCCAACG
GCCCTGGTGCCGAGGCCCCAGAGGAGGAAGAGGAGGCCGAGCCCTACATGCACCGGGCCGGGACTCTGAC
CAGCCTCGAGAGTAGCCACTCAGTGCCCAGCATGTCCATCAGCGCCTCCAGCCAGAGCAGCTCCGTCAAC
AGCCTAGCAGATGCCTCAGACAACGAGGAAGAGGAGGAGGAGGAGGAGGAAGAGGAGGAGGAGGAAGAAG
GCCCTGAAGCCCGGGAGATGGCCATGATGCAGGAGGGGGAGCACACAGTCACCTCTCACAGCTCCATTAT
CCACCGGCTGCCGGGCTCTGACAACCTATATGATGACCCCTACCAGCCAGAGATAACCCCCAGCCCTCTC
CAGCCGCCTGCAGCCCCAGCTCCCACTTCCACCACCTCTTCCGCCCGCCGCCGGGCCTACTGCCGTAACC
GAGACCACTTTGCCACCATCCGAACCGCCTCCCTGGTCAGCCGTCAGATCCAGGAGCATGAGCAGGACTC
TGCGCTGCGGGAGCAGCTGAGCGGCTATAAGCGGATGCGACGACAGCACCAGAAGCAGCTGCTGGCCCTG
GAGTCACGGCTGAGGGGTGAACGGGAGGAGCACAGTGCACGGCTGCAGCGGGAGCTTGAGGCGCAGCGGG
CTGGCTTTGGGGCAGAGGCAGAAAAGCTGGCCCGGCGGCACCAGGCCATAGGTGAGAAGGAGGCACGAGC
TGCCCAGGCCGAGGAGCGGAAGTTCCAGCAGCACATCCTTGGGCAGCAGAAGAAGGAGCTGGCTGCCCTG
CTGGAGGCACAGAAGCGGACCTACAAACTTCGCAAGGAACAGCTGAAGGAGGAGCTCCAGGAGAACCCCA
GCACTCCCAAGCGGGAGAAGGCCGAGTGGCTGCTGCGGCAGAAGGAGCAGCTCCAGCAGTGCCAGGCGGA
GGAGGAAGCAGGGCTGCTGCGGCGGCAGCGCCAGTACTTTGAGCTGCAGTGTCGCCAGTACAAGCGCAAG
ATGTTGCTGGCTCGGCACAGCCTGGACCAGGACCTGCTGCGGGAGGACCTGAACAAGAAGCAGACCCAGA
AGGACTTGGAGTGTGCACTGCTGCTTCGGCAGCACGAGGCCACGCGGGAGCTGGAGCTGCGGCAGCTCCA
GGCCGTGCAGCGCACGCGGGCTGAGCTCACCCGCCTGCAGCACCAGACGGAGCTGGGCAACCAGCTGGAG
TACAACAAGCGGCGTGAGCAAGAGTTGCGGCAGAAGCATGCGGCCCAGGTTCGCCAGCAGCCCAAGAGCC
TCAAAGTACGTGCAGGCCAGCGCCCCCCGGGCCTTCCACTCCCCATTCCTGGGGCTCTGGGCCCACCCAA
CACAGGCACCCCTATAGAACAGCAGCCCTGCTCACCTGGCCAGGAGGCAGTCCTGGACCAAAGAATGCTT
GGCGAGGAGGAGGAAGCAGTTGGAGAGAGAAGGATTCTGGGAAAGGAAGGGGCCACTTTGGAGCCCAAGC
AGCAGAGGATTCTGGGGGAAGAATCAGGAGCCCCTAGTCCCAGTCCACAAAAACATGGGAGCCTGGTTGA
TGAGGAAGTTTGGGGTCTGCCTGAGGAGATAGAGGAGCTTAGGGTGCCCTCCCTTGTACCCCAGGAGAGG
AGCATTGTTGGCCAGGAGGAGGCTGGGACGTGGAGCTTGTGGGGGAAGGAGGATGAGAGTCTTCTGGATG
AGGAGTTTGAGCTTGGCTGGGTCCAGGGCCCAGCACTGACTCCCGTCCCTGAGGAGGAGGAAGAAGAGGA
AGAGGGGGCTCCGATTGGGACCCCTAGGGATCCTGGAGATGGTTGTCCTTCCCCCGACATCCCTCCTGAA
CCCCCTCCAACACACCTGAGGCCCTGCCCTGCCAGCCAGCTCCCTGGACTCCTGTCCCATGGCCTCCTGG
CCGGCCTCTCCTTTGCAGTGGGGTCCTCCTCTGGCCTCCTGCCCCTCCTGCTGCTGCTGCTGCTTCCATT
GCTGGCAGCCCAGGGTGGGGGTGGCCTGCAGGCAGCGCTGCTGGCCCTTGAGGTGGGGCTGGTGGGTCTG
GGGGCCTCCTACCTGCTCCTTTGTACAGCCCTGCACCTGCCCTCCAGTCTTTTCCTACTCCTGGCCCAGG
GTACCGCACTGGGGGCCGTCCTGGGCCTGAGCTGGCGCCGAGGCCTCATGGGTGTTCCCCTGGGCCTTGG
AGCTGCCTGGCTCTTAGCTTGGCCAGGCCTAGCTCTACCTCTGGTGGCTATGGCAGCGGGGGGCAGATGG
GTGCGGCAGCAGGGCCCCCGGGTGCGCCGGGGCATATCTCGACTCTGGTTGCGGGTTCTGCTGCGCCTGT
CACCCATGGCCTTCCGGGCCCTGCAGGGCTGTGGGGCTGTGGGGGACCGGGGTCTGTTTGCACTGTACCC
CAAAACCAACAAGGATGGCTTCCGCAGCCGCCTGCCCGTCCCTGGGCCCCGGCGGCGTAATCCCCGCACC
ACCCAACACCCATTAGCTCTGTTGGCAAGGGTCTGGGTCCTGTGCAAGGGCTGGAACTGGCGTCTGGCAC
GGGCCAGCCAGGGTTTAGCATCCCACTTGCCCCCGTGGGCCATCCACACACTGGCCAGCTGGGGCCTGCT
TCGGGGTGAACGGCCCACCCGAATCCCCCGGCTACTACCACGCAGCCAGCGCCAGCTAGGGCCCCCTGCC
TCCCACCAGCCACTGCCAGGGACTCTAGCCGGGCGGAGGTCACGCACCCGCCAGTCCCGGGCCCTGCCCC
CCTGGAGGTAGGAATTCCTGCAGCCCGGGGGATCCACTAGTTCTAGAGGATCCCGGGTGGCATCCCTGTG
ACCCCTCCCCAGTGCCTCTCCTGGCCCTGGAAGTTGCCACTCCAGTGCCCACCAGCCTTGTCCTAATAAA
ATTAAGTTGCATCATTTTGTCTGACTAGGTGTCCTTCTATAATATTATGGGGTGGAGGGGGGTGGTATGG
AGCAAGGGGCAAGTTGGGAAGACAACCTGTAGGGCCTGCGGGGTCTATTGGGAACCAAGCTGGAGTGCAG
TGGCACAATCTTGGCTCACTGCAATCTCCGCCTCCTGGGTTCAAGCGATTCTCCTGCCTCAGCCTCCCGA
GTTGTTGGGATTCCAGGCATGCATGACCAGGCTCAGCTAATTTTTGTTTTTTTGGTAGAGACGGGGTTTC
ACCATATTGGCCAGGCTGGTCTCCAACTCCTAATCTCAGGTGATCTACCCACCTTGGCCTCCCAAATTGC
TGGGATTACAGGCGTGAACCACTGCTCCCTTCCCTGTCCTTCTGATTTTAAAATAACTATACCAGCAGGA
GGACGTCCAGACACAGCATAGGCTACCTGGCCATGCCCAACCGGTGGGACATTTGAGTTGCTTGCTTGGC
ACTGTCCTCTCATGCGTTGGGTCCACTCAGTAGATGCCTGTTGAATTGGGTACGCGGCCAGCTTGGCTGT
GGAATGTGTGTCAGTTAGGGTGTGGAAAGTCCCCAGGCTCCCCAGCAGGCAGAAGTATGCAAAGCATGCA
TCTCAATTAGTCAGCAACCAGGTGTGGAAAGTCCCCAGGCTCCCCAGCAGGCAGAAGTATGCAAAGCATG
CATCTCAATTAGTCAGCAACCATAGTCCCGCCCCTAACTCCGCCCATCCCGCCCCTAACTCCGCCCAGTT
CCGCCCATTCTCCGCCCCATGGCTGACTAATTTTTTTTATTTATGCAGAGGCCGAGGCCGCCTCGGCCTC
TGAGCTATTCCAGAAGTAGTGAGGAGGCTTTTTTGGAGGAATTGATCAGCTTGGGATCTGATCAAGAGAC
AGGATGAGGATCGTTTCGCATGATTGAACAAGATGGATTGCACGCAGGTTCTCCGGCCGCTTGGGTGGAG
AGGCTATTCGGCTATGACTGGGCACAACAGACAATCGGCTGCTCTGATGCCGCCGTGTTCCGGCTGTCAG
CGCAGGGGCGCCCGGTTCTTTTTGTCAAGACCGACCTGTCCGGTGCCCTGAATGAACTGCAGGACGAGGC
AGCGCGGCTATCGTGGCTGGCCACGACGGGCGTTCCTTGCGCAGCTGTGCTCGACGTTGTCACTGAAGCG
GGAAGGGACTGGCTGCTATTGGGCGAAGTGCCGGGGCAGGATCTCCTGTCATCTCACCTTGCTCCTGCCG
AGAAAGTATCCATCATGGCTGATGCAATGCGGCGGCTGCATACGCTTGATCCGGCTACCTGCCCATTCGA
CCACCAAGCGAAACATCGCATCGAGCGAGCACGTACTCGGATGGAAGCCGGTCTTGTCGATCAGGATGAT
CTGGACGAAGAGCATCAGGGGCTCGCGCCAGCCGAACTGTTCGCCAGGCTCAAGGCGCGCATGCCCGACG
GCGAGGATCTCGTCGTGACCCATGGCGATGCCTGCTTGCCGAATATCATGGTGGAAAATGGCCGCTTTTC
TGGATTCATCGACTGTGGCCGGCTGGGTGTGGCGGACCGCTATCAGGACATAGCGTTGGCTACCCGTGAT
ATTGCTGAAGAGCTTGGCGGCGAATGGGCTGACCGCTTCCTCGTGCTTTACGGTATCGCCGCTCCCGATT
CGCAGCGCATCGCCTTCTATCGCCTTCTTGACGAGTTCTTCTGAGCGGGACTCTGGGGTTCGAAATGACC
GACCAAGCGACGCCCAACCTGCCATCACGAGATTTCGATTCCACCGCCGCCTTCTATGAAAGGTTGGGCT
TCGGAATCGTTTTCCGGGACGCCGGCTGGATGATCCTCCAGCGCGGGGATCTCATGCTGGAGTTCTTCGC
CCACCCCGGGCTCGATCCCCTCGCGAGTTGGTTCAGCTGCTGCCTGAGGCTGGACGACCTCGCGGAGTTC
TACCGGCAGTGCAAATCCGTCGGCATCCAGGAAACCAGCAGCGGCTATCCGCGCATCCATGCCCCCGAAC
TGCAGGAGTGGGGAGGCACGATGGCCGCTTTGGTCGACCCGGACGGGACGCTCCTGCGCCTGATACAGAA
CGAATTGCTTGCAGGCATCTCATGAGTGTGTCTTCCCGTTTTCCGCCTGAGGTCACTGCGTGGATGGAGC
GCTGGCGCCTGCTGCGCGACGGCGAGCTGCTCACCACCCACTCGCCAAGCTGGAACCGTAAAAAGGCCGC
GTTGCTGGCGTTTTTCCATAGGCTCCGCCGATCATAATCAGCCATACCACATTTGTAGAGGTTTTACTTG
CTTTAAAAAACCTCCCACACCTCCCCCTGAACCTGAAACATAAAATGAATGCAATTGTTGTTGTTAACTT
GTTTATTGCAGCTTATAATGGTTACAAATAAAGCAATAGCATCACAAATTTCACAAATAAAGCATTTTTT
TCACTGCATTCTAGTTGTGGTTTGTCCAAACTCATCAATGTATCTTATCATGTCTGGATCAATTCCCTAT
AGTGAGTCGTATTAAATTCGTAATCATGTCATAGCTGTTTCCTGTGTGAAATTGTTATCCGCTCACAATT
CCACACAACATACGAGCCGGAAGCATAAAGTGTAAAGCCTGGGGTGCCTAATGAGTGAGCTAACTCACAT
TAATTGCGTTGCGCTCACTGCCCGCTTTCCAGTCGGGAAACCTGTCGTGCCAGCTGCATTAATGAATCGG
CCAACGCGCGGGGAGAGGCGGTTTGCGTATTGGGCGCTCTTCCGCTTCCTCGCTCACTGACTCGCTGCGC
TCGGTCGTTCGGCTGCGGCGAGCGGTATCAGCTCACTCAAAGGCGGTAATACGGTTATCCACAGAATCAG
GGGATAACGCAGGAAAGAACATGTGAGCAAAAGGCCAGCAAAAGGCCAGGAACCGTAAAAAGGCCGCGTT
GCTGGCGTTTTTCCATAGGCTCCGCCCCCCTGACGAGCATCACAAAAATCGACGCTCAAGTCAGAGGTGG
CGAAACCCGACAGGACTATAAAGATACCAGGCGTTTCCCCCTGGAAGCTCCCTCGTGCGCTCTCCTGTTC
CGACCCTGCCGCTTACCGGATACCTGTCCGCCTTTCTCCCTTCGGGAAGCGTGGCGCTTTCTCATAGCTC
ACGCTGTAGGTATCTCAGTTCGGTGTAGGTCGTTCGCTCCAAGCTGGGCTGTGTGCACGAACCCCCCGTT
CAGCCCGACCGCTGCGCCTTATCCGGTAACTATCGTCTTGAGTCCAACCCGGTAAGACACGACTTATCGC
CACTGGCAGCAGCCACTGGTAACAGGATTAGCAGAGCGAGGTATGTAGGCGGTGCTACAGAGTTCTTGAA
GTGGTGGCCTAACTACGGCTACACTAGAAGAACAGTATTTGGTATCTGCGCTCTGCTGAAGCCAGTTACC
TTCGGAAAAAGAGTTGGTAGCTCTTGATCCGGCAAACAAACCACCGCTGGTAGCGGTGGTTTTTTTGTTT
GCAAGCAGCAGATTACGCGCAGAAAAAAAGGATCTCAAGAAGATCCTTTGATCTTTTCTACGGGGTCTGA
CGCTCAGTGGAACGAAAACTCACGTTAAGGGATTTTGGTCATGAGATTATCAAAAAGGATCTTCACCTAG
ATCCTTTTAAATTAAAAATGAAGTTTTAAATCAATCTAAAGTATATATGAGTAAACTTGGTCTGACAGTT
ACCAATGCTTAATCAGTGAGGCACCTATCTCAGCGATCTGTCTATTTCGTTCATCCATAGTTGCCTGACT
CCCCGTCGTGTAGATAACTACGATACGGGAGGGCTTACCATCTGGCCCCAGTGCTGCAATGATACCGCGA
GACCCACGCTCACCGGCTCCAGATTTATCAGCAATAAACCAGCCAGCCGGAAGGGCCGAGCGCAGAAGTG
GTCCTGCAACTTTATCCGCCTCCATCCAGTCTATTAATTGTTGCCGGGAAGCTAGAGTAAGTAGTTCGCC
AGTTAATAGTTTGCGCAACGTTGTTGCCATTGCTACAGGCATCGTGGTGTCACGCTCGTCGTTTGGTATG
GCTTCATTCAGCTCCGGTTCCCAACGATCAAGGCGAGTTACATGATCCCCCATGTTGTGCAAAAAAGCGG
TTAGCTCCTTCGGTCCTCCGATCGTTGTCAGAAGTAAGTTGGCCGCAGTGTTATCACTCATGGTTATGGC
AGCACTGCATAATTCTCTTACTGTCATGCCATCCGTAAGATGCTTTTCTGTGACTGGTGAGTACTCAACC
AAGTCATTCTGAGAATAGTGTATGCGGCGACCGAGTTGCTCTTGCCCGGCGTCAATACGGGATAATACCG
CGCCACATAGCAGAACTTTAAAAGTGCTCATCATTGGAAAACGTTCTTCGGGGCGAAAACTCTCAAGGAT
CTTACCGCTGTTGAGATCCAGTTCGATGTAACCCACTCGTGCACCCAACTGATCTTCAGCATCTTTTACT
TTCACCAGCGTTTCTGGGTGAGCAAAAACAGGAAGGCAAAATGCCGCAAAAAAGGGAATAAGGGCGACAC
GGAAATGTTGAATACTCATACTCTTCCTTTTTCAATATTATTGAAGCATTTATCAGGGTTATTGTCTCAT
GAGCGGATACATATTTGAATGTATTTAGAAAAATAAACAAATAGGGGTTCCGCGCACATTTCCCCGAAAA
GTGCCACCTG
[124 nt withheld, positions 10231-10354]
C
[91 nt withheld, positions 10356-10446]
A
[49 nt withheld, positions 10448-10496]
CCTTTGACGTTGGAGTCCACGTTCTTT
[37 nt withheld, positions 10524-10560]
ACCCTATCTCGGTCTATTCTTTTGATTTATAAGGGATTTTGCCGATTTCGGCCTATTGGTTAAAAAATGA
GCTGATTTAACAAAAATTTAACGCGAATTTTAACAAAATATTAACGCTTACAATTT
